>Addgene plasmid #244848 | pLentiCRISPR ATP23 sg2 | addgene full sequence | sequence record 489374 | Addgene NGS Result
CCCGCGACGACGTCCCCAGGGCCGTACGCACCCTCGCCGCCGCGTTCGCCGACTACCCCGCCACGCGCCA
CACCGTCGATCCGGACCGCCACATCGAGCGGGTCACCGAGCTGCAAGAACTCTTCCTCACGCGCGTCGGG
CTCGACATCGGCAAGGTGTGGGTCGCGGACGACGGCGCCGCGGTGGCGGTCTGGACCACGCCGGAGAGCG
TCGAAGCGGGGGCGGTGTTCGCCGAGATCGGCCCGCGCATGGCCGAGTTGAGCGGTTCCCGGCTGGCCGC
GCAGCAACAGATGGAAGGCCTCCTGGCGCCGCACCGGCCCAAGGAGCCCGCGTGGTTCCTGGCCACCGTC
GGAGTCTCGCCCGACCACCAGGGCAAGGGTCTGGGCAGCGCCGTCGTGCTCCCCGGAGTGGAGGCGGCCG
AGCGCGCCGGGGTGCCCGCCTTCCTGGAGACCTCCGCGCCCCGCAACCTCCCCTTCTACGAGCGGCTCGG
CTTCACCGTCACCGCCGACGTCGAGGTGCCCGAAGGACCGCGCACCTGGTGCATGACCCGCAAGCCCGGT
GCCTGAACGCGTTAAGTCGACAATCAACCTCTGGATTACAAAATTTGTGAAAGATTGACTGGTATTCTTA
ACTATGTTGCTCCTTTTACGCTATGTGGATACGCTGCTTTAATGCCTTTGTATCATGCTATTGCTTCCCG
TATGGCTTTCATTTTCTCCTCCTTGTATAAATCCTGGTTGCTGTCTCTTTATGAGGAGTTGTGGCCCGTT
GTCAGGCAACGTGGCGTGGTGTGCACTGTGTTTGCTGACGCAACCCCCACTGGTTGGGGCATTGCCACCA
CCTGTCAGCTCCTTTCCGGGACTTTCGCTTTCCCCCTCCCTATTGCCACGGCGGAACTCATCGCCGCCTG
CCTTGCCCGCTGCTGGACAGGGGCTCGGCTGTTGGGCACTGACAATTCCGTGGTGTTGTCGGGGAAATCA
TCGTCCTTTCCTTGGCTGCTCGCCTGTGTTGCCACCTGGATTCTGCGCGGGACGTCCTTCTGCTACGTCC
CTTCGGCCCTCAATCCAGCGGACCTTCCTTCCCGCGGCCTGCTGCCGGCTCTGCGGCCTCTTCCGCGTCT
TCGCCTTCGCCCTCAGACGAGTCGGATCTCCCTTTGGGCCGCCTCCCCGCGTCGACTTTAAGACCAATGA
CTTACAAGGCAGCTGTAGATCTTAGCCACTTTTTAAAAGAAAAGGGGGGACTGGAAGGGCTAATTCACTC
CCAACGAAGACAAGATCTGCTTTTTGCTTGTACTGGGTCTCTCTGGTTAGACCAGATCTGAGCCTGGGAG
CTCTCTGGCTAACTAGGGAACCCACTGCTTAAGCCTCAATAAAGCTTGCCTTGAGTGCTTCAAGTAGTGT
GTGCCCGTCTGTTGTGTGACTCTGGTAACTAGAGATCCCTCAGACCCTTTTAGTCAGTGTGGAAAATCTC
TAGCAGGGCCCGTTTAAACCCGCTGATCAGCCTCGACTGTGCCTTCTAGTTGCCAGCCATCTGTTGTTTG
CCCCTCCCCCGTGCCTTCCTTGACCCTGGAAGGTGCCACTCCCACTGTCCTTTCCTAATAAAATGAGGAA
ATTGCATCGCATTGTCTGAGTAGGTGTCATTCTATTCTGGGGGGTGGGGTGGGGCAGGACAGCAAGGGGG
AGGATTGGGAAGACAATAGCAGGCATGCTGGGGATGCGGTGGGCTCTATGGCTTCTGAGGCGGAAAGAAC
CAGCTGGGGCTCTAGGGGGTATCCCC
[124 nt withheld, positions 1777-1900]
C
[91 nt withheld, positions 1902-1992]
A
[49 nt withheld, positions 1994-2042]
CCTTTGACGTTGGAGTCCACGTTCTTT
[37 nt withheld, positions 2070-2106]
ACCCTATCTCGGTCTATTCTTTTGATTTATAAGGGATTTTGCCGATTTCGGCCTATTGGTTAAAAAATGA
GCTGATTTAACAAAAATTTAACGCGAATTAATTCTGTGGAATGTGTGTCAGTTAGGGTGTGGAAAGTCCC
CAGGCTCCCCAGCAGGCAGAAGTATGCAAAGCATGCATCTCAATTAGTCAGCAACCAGGTGTGGAAAGTC
CCCAGGCTCCCCAGCAGGCAGAAGTATGCAAAGCATGCATCTCAATTAGTCAGCAACCATAGTCCCGCCC
CTAACTCCGCCCATCCCGCCCCTAACTCCGCCCAGTTCCGCCCATTCTCCGCCCCATGGCTGACTAATTT
TTTTTATTTATGCAGAGGCCGAGGCCGCCTCTGCCTCTGAGCTATTCCAGAAGTAGTGAGGAGGCTTTTT
TGGAGGCCTAGGCTTTTGCAAAAAGCTCCCGGGAGCTTGTATATCCATTTTCGGATCTGATCAGCACGTG
TTGACAATTAATCATCGGCATAGTATATCGGCATAGTATAATACGACAAGGTGAGGAACTAAACCATGGC
CAAGTTGACCAGTGCCGTTCCGGTGCTCACCGCGCGCGACGTCGCCGGAGCGGTCGAGTTCTGGACCGAC
CGGCTCGGGTTCTCCCGGGACTTCGTGGAGGACGACTTCGCCGGTGTGGTCCGGGACGACGTGACCCTGT
TCATCAGCGCGGTCCAGGACCAGGTGGTGCCGGACAACACCCTGGCCTGGGTGTGGGTGCGCGGCCTGGA
CGAGCTGTACGCCGAGTGGTCGGAGGTCGTGTCCACGAACTTCCGGGACGCCTCCGGGCCGGCCATGACC
GAGATCGGCGAGCAGCCGTGGGGGCGGGAGTTCGCCCTGCGCGACCCGGCCGGCAACTGCGTGCACTTCG
TGGCCGAGGAGCAGGACTGACACGTGCTACGAGATTTCGATTCCACCGCCGCCTTCTATGAAAGGTTGGG
CTTCGGAATCGTTTTCCGGGACGCCGGCTGGATGATCCTCCAGCGCGGGGATCTCATGCTGGAGTTCTTC
GCCCACCCCAACTTGTTTATTGCAGCTTATAATGGTTACAAATAAAGCAATAGCATCACAAATTTCACAA
ATAAAGCATTTTTTTCACTGCATTCTAGTTGTGGTTTGTCCAAACTCATCAATGTATCTTATCATGTCTG
TATACCGTCGACCTCTAGCTAGAGCTTGGCGTAATCATGGTCATAGCTGTTTCCTGTGTGAAATTGTTAT
CCGCTCACAATTCCACACAACATACGAGCCGGAAGCATAAAGTGTAAAGCCTGGGGTGCCTAATGAGTGA
GCTAACTCACATTAATTGCGTTGCGCTCACTGCCCGCTTTCCAGTCGGGAAACCTGTCGTGCCAGCTGCA
TTAATGAATCGGCCAACGCGCGGGGAGAGGCGGTTTGCGTATTGGGCGCTCTTCCGCTTCCTCGCTCACT
GACTCGCTGCGCTCGGTCGTTCGGCTGCGGCGAGCGGTATCAGCTCACTCAAAGGCGGTAATACGGTTAT
CCACAGAATCAGGGGATAACGCAGGAAAGAACATGTGAGCAAAAGGCCAGCAAAAGGCCAGGAACCGTAA
AAAGGCCGCGTTGCTGGCGTTTTTCCATAGGCTCCGCCCCCCTGACGAGCATCACAAAAATCGACGCTCA
AGTCAGAGGTGGCGAAACCCGACAGGACTATAAAGATACCAGGCGTTTCCCCCTGGAAGCTCCCTCGTGC
GCTCTCCTGTTCCGACCCTGCCGCTTACCGGATACCTGTCCGCCTTTCTCCCTTCGGGAAGCGTGGCGCT
TTCTCATAGCTCACGCTGTAGGTATCTCAGTTCGGTGTAGGTCGTTCGCTCCAAGCTGGGCTGTGTGCAC
GAACCCCCCGTTCAGCCCGACCGCTGCGCCTTATCCGGTAACTATCGTCTTGAGTCCAACCCGGTAAGAC
ACGACTTATCGCCACTGGCAGCAGCCACTGGTAACAGGATTAGCAGAGCGAGGTATGTAGGCGGTGCTAC
AGAGTTCTTGAAGTGGTGGCCTAACTACGGCTACACTAGAAGAACAGTATTTGGTATCTGCGCTCTGCTG
AAGCCAGTTACCTTCGGAAAAAGAGTTGGTAGCTCTTGATCCGGCAAACAAACCACCGCTGGTAGCGGTG
GTTTTTTTGTTTGCAAGCAGCAGATTACGCGCAGAAAAAAAGGATCTCAAGAAGATCCTTTGATCTTTTC
TACGGGGTCTGACGCTCAGTGGAACGAAAACTCACGTTAAGGGATTTTGGTCATGAGATTATCAAAAAGG
ATCTTCACCTAGATCCTTTTAAATTAAAAATGAAGTTTTAAATCAATCTAAAGTATATATGAGTAAACTT
GGTCTGACAGTTACCAATGCTTAATCAGTGAGGCACCTATCTCAGCGATCTGTCTATTTCGTTCATCCAT
AGTTGCCTGACTCCCCGTCGTGTAGATAACTACGATACGGGAGGGCTTACCATCTGGCCCCAGTGCTGCA
ATGATACCGCGAGACCCACGCTCACCGGCTCCAGATTTATCAGCAATAAACCAGCCAGCCGGAAGGGCCG
AGCGCAGAAGTGGTCCTGCAACTTTATCCGCCTCCATCCAGTCTATTAATTGTTGCCGGGAAGCTAGAGT
AAGTAGTTCGCCAGTTAATAGTTTGCGCAACGTTGTTGCCATTGCTACAGGCATCGTGGTGTCACGCTCG
TCGTTTGGTATGGCTTCATTCAGCTCCGGTTCCCAACGATCAAGGCGAGTTACATGATCCCCCATGTTGT
GCAAAAAAGCGGTTAGCTCCTTCGGTCCTCCGATCGTTGTCAGAAGTAAGTTGGCCGCAGTGTTATCACT
CATGGTTATGGCAGCACTGCATAATTCTCTTACTGTCATGCCATCCGTAAGATGCTTTTCTGTGACTGGT
GAGTACTCAACCAAGTCATTCTGAGAATAGTGTATGCGGCGACCGAGTTGCTCTTGCCCGGCGTCAATAC
GGGATAATACCGCGCCACATAGCAGAACTTTAAAAGTGCTCATCATTGGAAAACGTTCTTCGGGGCGAAA
ACTCTCAAGGATCTTACCGCTGTTGAGATCCAGTTCGATGTAACCCACTCGTGCACCCAACTGATCTTCA
GCATCTTTTACTTTCACCAGCGTTTCTGGGTGAGCAAAAACAGGAAGGCAAAATGCCGCAAAAAAGGGAA
TAAGGGCGACACGGAAATGTTGAATACTCATACTCTTCCTTTTTCAATATTATTGAAGCATTTATCAGGG
TTATTGTCTCATGAGCGGATACATATTTGAATGTATTTAGAAAAATAAACAAATAGGGGTTCCGCGCACA
TTTCCCCGAAAAGTGCCACCTGACGTCGACGGATCGGGAGATCTCCCGATCCCCTATGGTGCACTCTCAG
TACAATCTGCTCTGATGCCGCATAGTTAAGCCAGTATCTGCTCCCTGCTTGTGTGTTGGAGGTCGCTGAG
TAGTGCGCGAGCAAAATTTAAGCTACAACAAGGCAAGGCTTGACCGACAATTGCATGAAGAATCTGCTTA
GGGTTAGGCGTTTTGCGCTGCTTCGCGATGTACGGGCCAGATATACGCGTTGACATTGATTATTGACTAG
TTATTAATAGTAATCAATTACGGGGTCATTAGTTCATAGCCCATATATGGAGTTCCGCGTTACATAACTT
ACGGTAAATGGCCCGCCTGGCTGACCGCCCAACGACCCCCGCCCATTGACGTCAATAATGACGTATGTTC
CCATAGTAACGCCAATAGGGACTTTCCATTGACGTCAATGGGTGGAGTATTTACGGTAAACTGCCCACTT
GGCAGTACATCAAGTGTATCATATGCCAAGTACGCCCCCTATTGACGTCAATGACGGTAAATGGCCCGCC
TGGCATTATGCCCAGTACATGACCTTATGGGACTTTCCTACTTGGCAGTACATCTACGTATTAGTCATCG
CTATTACCATGGTGATGCGGTTTTGGCAGTACATCAATGGGCGTGGATAGCGGTTTGACTCACGGGGATT
TCCAAGTCTCCACCCCATTGACGTCAATGGGAGTTTGTTTTGGCACCAAAATCAACGGGACTTTCCAAAA
TGTCGTAACAACTCCGCCCCATTGACGCAAATGGGCGGTAGGCGTGTACGGTGGGAGGTCTATATAAGCA
GCGCGTTTTGCCTGTACTGGGTCTCTCTGGTTAGACCAGATCTGAGCCTGGGAGCTCTCTGGCTAACTAG
GGAACCCACTGCTTAAGCCTCAATAAAGCTTGCCTTGAGTGCTTCAAGTAGTGTGTGCCCGTCTGTTGTG
TGACTCTGGTAACTAGAGATCCCTCAGACCCTTTTAGTCAGTGTGGAAAATCTCTAGCAGTGGCGCCCGA
ACAGGGACTTGAAAGCGAAAGGGAAACCAGAGGAGCTCTCTCGACGCAGGACTCGGCTTGCTGAAGCGCG
CACGGCAAGAGGCGAGGGGCGGCGACTGGTGAGTACGCCAAAAATTTTGACTAGCGGAGGCTAGAAGGAG
AGAGATGGGTGCGAGAGCGTCAGTATTAAGCGGGGGAGAATTAGATCGCGATGGGAAAAAATTCGGTTAA
GGCCAGGGGGAAAGAAAAAATATAAATTAAAACATATAGTATGGGCAAGCAGGGAGCTAGAACGATTCGC
AGTTAATCCTGGCCTGTTAGAAACATCAGAAGGCTGTAGACAAATACTGGGACAGCTACAACCATCCCTT
CAGACAGGATCAGAAGAACTTAGATCATTATATAATACAGTAGCAACCCTCTATTGTGTGCATCAAAGGA
TAGAGATAAAAGACACCAAGGAAGCTTTAGACAAGATAGAGGAAGAGCAAAACAAAAGTAAGACCACCGC
ACAGCAAGCGGCCGCTGATCTTCAGACCTGGAGGAGGAGATATGAGGGACAATTGGAGAAGTGAATTATA
TAAATATAAAGTAGTAAAAATTGAACCATTAGGAGTAGCACCCACCAAGGCAAAGAGAAGAGTGGTGCAG
AGAGAAAAAAGAGCAGTGGGAATAGGAGCTTTGTTCCTTGGGTTCTTGGGAGCAGCAGGAAGCACTATGG
GCGCAGCGTCAATGACGCTGACGGTACAGGCCAGACAATTATTGTCTGGTATAGTGCAGCAGCAGAACAA
TTTGCTGAGGGCTATTGAGGCGCAACAGCATCTGTTGCAACTCACAGTCTGGGGCATCAAGCAGCTCCAG
GCAAGAATCCTGGCTGTGGAAAGATACCTAAAGGATCAACAGCTCCTGGGGATTTGGGGTTGCTCTGGAA
AACTCATTTGCACCACTGCTGTGCCTTGGAATGCTAGTTGGAGTAATAAATCTCTGGAACAGATTTGGAA
TCACACGACCTGGATGGAGTGGGACAGAGAAATTAACAATTACACAAGCTTAATACACTCCTTAATTGAA
GAATCGCAAAACCAGCAAGAAAAGAATGAACAAGAATTATTGGAATTAGATAAATGGGCAAGTTTGTGGA
ATTGGTTTAACATAACAAATTGGCTGTGGTATATAAAATTATTCATAATGATAGTAGGAGGCTTGGTAGG
TTTAAGAATAGTTTTTGCTGTACTTTCTATAGTGAATAGAGTTAGGCAGGGATATTCACCATTATCGTTT
CAGACCCACCTCCCAACCCCGAGGGGACCCGACAGGCCCGAAGGAATAGAAGAAGAAGGTGGAGAGAGAG
ACAGAGACAGATCCATTCGATTAGTGAACGGATCGGCACTGCGTGCGCCAATTCTGCAGACAAATGGCAG
TATTCATCCACAATTTTAAAAGAAAAGGGGGGATTGGGGGGTACAGTGCAGGGGAAAGAATAGTAGACAT
AATAGCAACAGACATACAAACTAAAGAATTACAAAAACAAATTACAAAAATTCAAAATTTTCGGGTTTAT
TACAGGGACAGCAGAGATCCAGTTTGGTTAATTAAGGTACCGAGGGCCTATTTCCCATGATTCCTTCATA
TTTGCATATACGATACAAGGCTGTTAGAGAGATAATTAGAATTAATTTGACTGTAAACACAAAGATATTA
GTACAAAATACGTGACGTAGAAAGTAATAATTTCTTGGGTAGTTTGCAGTTTTAAAATTATGTTTTAAAA
TGGACTATCATATGCTTACCGTAACTTGAAAGTATTTCGATTTCTTGGCTTTATATATCTTGTGGAAAGG
ACGAAACACCGTTGGTGAACCAGTCGACATGTTTTAGAGCTAGAAATAGCAAGTTAAAATAAGGCTAGTC
CGTTATCAACTTGAAAAAGTGGCACCGAGTCGGTGCTTTTTTGAATTCGCTAGCTAGGTCTTGAAAGGAG
TGGGAATTGGCTCCGGTGCCCGTCAGTGGGCAGAGCGCACATCGCCCACAGTCCCCGAGAAGTTGGGGGG
AGGGGTCGGCAATTGATCCGGTGCCTAGAGAAGGTGGCGCGGGGTAAACTGGGAAAGTGATGTCGTGTAC
TGGCTCCGCCTTTTTCCCGAGGGTGGGGGAGAACCGTATATAAGTGCAGTAGTCGCCGTGAACGTTCTTT
TTCGCAACGGGTTTGCCGCCAGAACACAGGACCGGTTCTAGAGCGCTGCCACCATGGACAAGAAGTACAG
CATCGGCCTGGACATCGGCACCAACTCTGTGGGCTGGGCCGTGATCACCGACGAGTACAAGGTGCCCAGC
AAGAAATTCAAGGTGCTGGGCAACACCGACCGGCACAGCATCAAGAAGAACCTGATCGGAGCCCTGCTGT
TCGACAGCGGCGAAACAGCCGAGGCCACCCGGCTGAAGAGAACCGCCAGAAGAAGATACACCAGACGGAA
GAACCGGATCTGCTATCTGCAAGAGATCTTCAGCAACGAGATGGCCAAGGTGGACGACAGCTTCTTCCAC
AGACTGGAAGAGTCCTTCCTGGTGGAAGAGGATAAGAAGCACGAGCGGCACCCCATCTTCGGCAACATCG
TGGACGAGGTGGCCTACCACGAGAAGTACCCCACCATCTACCACCTGAGAAAGAAACTGGTGGACAGCAC
CGACAAGGCCGACCTGCGGCTGATCTATCTGGCCCTGGCCCACATGATCAAGTTCCGGGGCCACTTCCTG
ATCGAGGGCGACCTGAACCCCGACAACAGCGACGTGGACAAGCTGTTCATCCAGCTGGTGCAGACCTACA
ACCAGCTGTTCGAGGAAAACCCCATCAACGCCAGCGGCGTGGACGCCAAGGCCATCCTGTCTGCCAGACT
GAGCAAGAGCAGACGGCTGGAAAATCTGATCGCCCAGCTGCCCGGCGAGAAGAAGAATGGCCTGTTCGGA
AACCTGATTGCCCTGAGCCTGGGCCTGACCCCCAACTTCAAGAGCAACTTCGACCTGGCCGAGGATGCCA
AACTGCAGCTGAGCAAGGACACCTACGACGACGACCTGGACAACCTGCTGGCCCAGATCGGCGACCAGTA
CGCCGACCTGTTTCTGGCCGCCAAGAACCTGTCCGACGCCATCCTGCTGAGCGACATCCTGAGAGTGAAC
ACCGAGATCACCAAGGCCCCCCTGAGCGCCTCTATGATCAAGAGATACGACGAGCACCACCAGGACCTGA
CCCTGCTGAAAGCTCTCGTGCGGCAGCAGCTGCCTGAGAAGTACAAAGAGATTTTCTTCGACCAGAGCAA
GAACGGCTACGCCGGCTACATTGACGGCGGAGCCAGCCAGGAAGAGTTCTACAAGTTCATCAAGCCCATC
CTGGAAAAGATGGACGGCACCGAGGAACTGCTCGTGAAGCTGAACAGAGAGGACCTGCTGCGGAAGCAGC
GGACCTTCGACAACGGCAGCATCCCCCACCAGATCCACCTGGGAGAGCTGCACGCCATTCTGCGGCGGCA
GGAAGATTTTTACCCATTCCTGAAGGACAACCGGGAAAAGATCGAGAAGATCCTGACCTTCCGCATCCCC
TACTACGTGGGCCCTCTGGCCAGGGGAAACAGCAGATTCGCCTGGATGACCAGAAAGAGCGAGGAAACCA
TCACCCCCTGGAACTTCGAGGAAGTGGTGGACAAGGGCGCTTCCGCCCAGAGCTTCATCGAGCGGATGAC
CAACTTCGATAAGAACCTGCCCAACGAGAAGGTGCTGCCCAAGCACAGCCTGCTGTACGAGTACTTCACC
GTGTATAACGAGCTGACCAAAGTGAAATACGTGACCGAGGGAATGAGAAAGCCCGCCTTCCTGAGCGGCG
AGCAGAAAAAGGCCATCGTGGACCTGCTGTTCAAGACCAACCGGAAAGTGACCGTGAAGCAGCTGAAAGA
GGACTACTTCAAGAAAATCGAGTGCTTCGACTCCGTGGAAATCTCCGGCGTGGAAGATCGGTTCAACGCC
TCCCTGGGCACATACCACGATCTGCTGAAAATTATCAAGGACAAGGACTTCCTGGACAATGAGGAAAACG
AGGACATTCTGGAAGATATCGTGCTGACCCTGACACTGTTTGAGGACAGAGAGATGATCGAGGAACGGCT
GAAAACCTATGCCCACCTGTTCGACGACAAAGTGATGAAGCAGCTGAAGCGGCGGAGATACACCGGCTGG
GGCAGGCTGAGCCGGAAGCTGATCAACGGCATCCGGGACAAGCAGTCCGGCAAGACAATCCTGGATTTCC
TGAAGTCCGACGGCTTCGCCAACAGAAACTTCATGCAGCTGATCCACGACGACAGCCTGACCTTTAAAGA
GGACATCCAGAAAGCCCAGGTGTCCGGCCAGGGCGATAGCCTGCACGAGCACATTGCCAATCTGGCCGGC
AGCCCCGCCATTAAGAAGGGCATCCTGCAGACAGTGAAGGTGGTGGACGAGCTCGTGAAAGTGATGGGCC
GGCACAAGCCCGAGAACATCGTGATCGAAATGGCCAGAGAGAACCAGACCACCCAGAAGGGACAGAAGAA
CAGCCGCGAGAGAATGAAGCGGATCGAAGAGGGCATCAAAGAGCTGGGCAGCCAGATCCTGAAAGAACAC
CCCGTGGAAAACACCCAGCTGCAGAACGAGAAGCTGTACCTGTACTACCTGCAGAATGGGCGGGATATGT
ACGTGGACCAGGAACTGGACATCAACCGGCTGTCCGACTACGATGTGGACCATATCGTGCCTCAGAGCTT
TCTGAAGGACGACTCCATCGACAACAAGGTGCTGACCAGAAGCGACAAGAACCGGGGCAAGAGCGACAAC
GTGCCCTCCGAAGAGGTCGTGAAGAAGATGAAGAACTACTGGCGGCAGCTGCTGAACGCCAAGCTGATTA
CCCAGAGAAAGTTCGACAATCTGACCAAGGCCGAGAGAGGCGGCCTGAGCGAACTGGATAAGGCCGGCTT
CATCAAGAGACAGCTGGTGGAAACCCGGCAGATCACAAAGCACGTGGCACAGATCCTGGACTCCCGGATG
AACACTAAGTACGACGAGAATGACAAGCTGATCCGGGAAGTGAAAGTGATCACCCTGAAGTCCAAGCTGG
TGTCCGATTTCCGGAAGGATTTCCAGTTTTACAAAGTGCGCGAGATCAACAACTACCACCACGCCCACGA
CGCCTACCTGAACGCCGTCGTGGGAACCGCCCTGATCAAAAAGTACCCTAAGCTGGAAAGCGAGTTCGTG
TACGGCGACTACAAGGTGTACGACGTGCGGAAGATGATCGCCAAGAGCGAGCAGGAAATCGGCAAGGCTA
CCGCCAAGTACTTCTTCTACAGCAACATCATGAACTTTTTCAAGACCGAGATTACCCTGGCCAACGGCGA
GATCCGGAAGCGGCCTCTGATCGAGACAAACGGCGAAACCGGGGAGATCGTGTGGGATAAGGGCCGGGAT
TTTGCCACCGTGCGGAAAGTGCTGAGCATGCCCCAAGTGAATATCGTGAAAAAGACCGAGGTGCAGACAG
GCGGCTTCAGCAAAGAGTCTATCCTGCCCAAGAGGAACAGCGATAAGCTGATCGCCAGAAAGAAGGACTG
GGACCCTAAGAAGTACGGCGGCTTCGACAGCCCCACCGTGGCCTATTCTGTGCTGGTGGTGGCCAAAGTG
GAAAAGGGCAAGTCCAAGAAACTGAAGAGTGTGAAAGAGCTGCTGGGGATCACCATCATGGAAAGAAGCA
GCTTCGAGAAGAATCCCATCGACTTTCTGGAAGCCAAGGGCTACAAAGAAGTGAAAAAGGACCTGATCAT
CAAGCTGCCTAAGTACTCCCTGTTCGAGCTGGAAAACGGCCGGAAGAGAATGCTGGCCTCTGCCGGCGAA
CTGCAGAAGGGAAACGAACTGGCCCTGCCCTCCAAATATGTGAACTTCCTGTACCTGGCCAGCCACTATG
AGAAGCTGAAGGGCTCCCCCGAGGATAATGAGCAGAAACAGCTGTTTGTGGAACAGCACAAGCACTACCT
GGACGAGATCATCGAGCAGATCAGCGAGTTCTCCAAGAGAGTGATCCTGGCCGACGCTAATCTGGACAAA
GTGCTGTCCGCCTACAACAAGCACCGGGATAAGCCCATCAGAGAGCAGGCCGAGAATATCATCCACCTGT
TTACCCTGACCAATCTGGGAGCCCCTGCCGCCTTCAAGTACTTTGACACCACCATCGACCGGAAGAGGTA
CACCAGCACCAAAGAGGTGCTGGACGCCACCCTGATCCACCAGAGCATCACCGGCCTGTACGAGACACGG
ATCGACCTGTCTCAGCTGGGAGGCGACAAGCGACCTGCCGCCACAAAGAAGGCTGGACAGGCTAAGAAGA
AGAAAGATTACAAAGACGATGACGATAAGGGATCCGGCGCAACAAACTTCTCTCTGCTGAAACAAGCCGG
AGATGTCGAAGAGAATCCTGGACCGACCGAGTACAAGCCCACGGTGCGCCTCGCCA
Features (pLannotate 1.2.2; 33 found; start..end, strand, type, name):
    582..1170    +  misc_feature   WPRE: woodchuck hepatitis virus posttranscriptional regulatory element
   1221..1240    +  misc_feature   cPPT/CTS (fragment): central polypurine tract and central termination sequence of HIV-1
   1242..1475    +  LTR            3' LTR (ΔU3): self-inactivating 3' long terminal repeat (LTR) from HIV-1
   1507..1731    +  polyA_signal   bGH poly(A) signal: bovine growth hormone polyadenylation signal
   1735..1756    +  promoter       SV40 promoter (fragment): SV40 enhancer and early promoter
   1777..2205    +  rep_origin     f1 ori (sequence partly withheld): f1 bacteriophage origin of replication; arrow indicates direction of (+) strand synthesis
   2219..2548    +  promoter       SV40 promoter: SV40 enhancer and early promoter
   2596..2643    +  promoter       EM7 promoter: synthetic bacterial promoter&nbsp
   2662..3036    +  CDS            BleoR: antibiotic-binding protein; Sh ble from Streptoalloteichus hindustanus; confers resistance to bleomycin, phleomycin, and Zeocin™
   3046..3171    +  CDS            ble (fragment): BLE_KLEPN - Experimental evidence at protein level: Swiss-Prot protein existence level 1. Binding protein with a strong affinity to the bleomycin family of antibiotics. Binds to CL990; an antimitotic-antibiotic compound. From Klebsiella pneumoniae.
   3166..3287    +  polyA_signal   SV40 poly(A) signal: SV40 polyadenylation signal
   3358..3380    -  protein_bind   lac operator (fragment): The lac repressor binds to the lac operator to inhibit transcription in E. coli. This inhibition can be relieved by adding lactose or isopropyl-β-D-thiogalactopyranoside (IPTG). lac repressor encoded by lacI
   3384..3414    -  promoter       lac promoter: promoter for the E. coli lac operon
   3429..3450    -  protein_bind   CAP binding site: CAP binding activates transcription in the presence of cAMP. E. coli catabolite activator protein
   3463..3555    -  CDS            lacI (fragment): lac repressor; lacI; The lac repressor binds to the lac operator to inhibit transcription in E. coli. This inhibition can be relieved by adding lactose or isopropyl-β-D-thiogalactopyranoside (IPTG).
   3738..4326    -  rep_origin     ori: high-copy-number ColE1/pMB1/pBR322/pUC origin of replication
   4497..5357    -  CDS            AmpR: β-lactamase; bla; confers resistance to ampicillin, carbenicillin, and related antibiotics
   5358..5462    -  promoter       AmpR promoter: bla
   5521..5573    -  misc_feature   bom (fragment): basis of mobility region from pBR322
   5728..6107    +  enhancer       CMV enhancer: human cytomegalovirus immediate early enhancer
   6108..6307    +  promoter       CMV promoter: human cytomegalovirus (CMV) immediate early promoter
   6325..6505    +  LTR            5' LTR (truncated): truncated 5' long terminal repeat (LTR) from HIV-1
   6552..6677    +  misc_feature   HIV-1 Ψ: packaging signal of human immunodeficiency virus type 1
   6661..7024    +  CDS            HIV-1 gag (fragment): gag protein from human immunodeficiency virus 1; gag
   7170..7403    +  misc_feature   RRE: The Rev response element (RRE) of HIV-1 allows for Rev-dependent mRNA export from the nucleus to the cytoplasm.
   7780..7880    +  CDS            Rev (fragment): human immunodeficiency virus 1 (HIV-1) Rev protein; rev; enhances nuclear export of unspliced and incompletely spliced viral mRNAs
   7930..8047    +  misc_feature   cPPT/CTS: central polypurine tract and central termination sequence of HIV-1
   8098..8338    +  promoter       U6 promoter: RNA polymerase III promoter for human U6 snRNA
   8367..8442    +  misc_RNA       gRNA scaffold: guide RNA scaffold for the Streptococcus pyogenes CRISPR/Cas9 system
   8460..8478    +  CDS            small t antigen (fragment): SV40 (simian virus 40) small t antigen
   8504..8715    +  promoter       EF-1α core promoter: core promoter for human elongation factor EF-1α
   8740..12843   +  CDS            Cas9: Cas9 (Csn1) endonuclease from the Streptococcus pyogenes Type II CRISPR/Cas system generates RNA-guided double strand breaks in DNA
  12981..566     +  CDS            PuroR (fragment) (across the origin): puromycin N-acetyltransferase; pac from Streptomyces; confers resistance to puromycin
