[The description below was written by a language model from this plasmid's Addgene catalogue record and pLannotate feature annotations shown in this document.]
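Description:
pLentiCRISPR ATP23 sg2 is an all-in-one lentiviral CRISPR plasmid built on the lentiCRISPR v2 puro backbone and intended to knock out human ATP23 (listed in Entrez under XRCC6BP1/KUB3). It is maintained in E. coli as a high-copy plasmid through a ColE1/pUC-type origin with ampicillin resistance. The backbone also carries an f1 origin and an SV40/EM7-driven bleomycin/Zeocin resistance cassette that lies outside the viral transfer region.

The transfer cassette has a third-generation, self-inactivating layout. A CMV enhancer/promoter fused to a truncated HIV-1 5' LTR drives genomic RNA production in packaging cells. It is followed by the Ψ packaging signal with a partial gag sequence, the Rev response element for nuclear export, and the cPPT/CTS, which aids nuclear import. A WPRE, which enhances transcript expression, and a ΔU3 3' LTR close the cassette, and a bGH polyadenylation signal follows downstream.

Between these viral elements sit two expression units. A human U6 RNA polymerase III promoter transcribes the ATP23-targeting spacer joined to the Streptococcus pyogenes guide RNA scaffold. An EF-1α core promoter drives S. pyogenes Cas9, followed in the same orientation by a puromycin N-acetyltransferase coding sequence. The annotation calls only a fragment of PuroR, spanning the plasmid's numbering origin, and does not annotate any linker between Cas9 and the marker.

Transduced mammalian cells can be selected with puromycin and express both nuclease and guide, producing double-strand breaks at the ATP23 locus. The "sg2" name suggests it is one of several guides against this gene. The associated publication concerns genes essential for oxidative phosphorylation.
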