Addgene plasmid #244848: pLentiCRISPR ATP23 sg2
Purpose: Knockout of human ATP23
Depositing lab: Alexis Jourdain. Depositing organization: Universite de Lausanne (UNIL). Publication: An updated inventory of genes essential for oxidative phosphorylation identifies a mitochondrial origin in familial Meniere's disease. Harhai M, Foged MM, Zarges C, Landoni JC, Chollet S, Simonelli M, Recazens E, Lisci M, Laban N, Manley S, Riemer J, Lopez-Escamez JA, Lysakowski A, Jourdain AA. Cell Rep. 2025 Jul 25;44(8):116069. doi: 10.1016/j.celrep.2025.116069. PubMed 40714634.
Backbone
  Vector backbone: lentiCRISPR v2 puro
  Backbone manufacturer: Feng Zhang (Addgene #52961)
  Vector type: Lentiviral, CRISPR
  Selectable markers: Puromycin
Growth in bacteria
  Bacterial resistance: Ampicillin, 100 μg/mL
  Growth temperature: 37°C
  Growth strain: NEB Stable
  Copy number: High Copy
Gene/Insert
  Gene/Insert name: ATP23 sgRNA
  gRNA/shRNA sequence: GTTGGTGAACCAGTCGACAT
  Species: H. sapiens (human)
  Entrez Gene: XRCC6BP1 (a.k.a. KUB3, MGC134817, MGC134818)
  Promoter: U6
  Cloning method: Restriction Enzyme; 5′ cloning site Unknown (unknown if destroyed)
Resource information
  A portion of this plasmid was derived from a plasmid made by: Integrated DNA Technologies
Terms and licenses: Academic/Nonprofit Terms; Industry Terms: Not Available to Industry
How to cite: pLentiCRISPR ATP23 sg2 was a gift from Alexis Jourdain (Addgene plasmid # 244848 ; http://n2t.net/addgene:244848 ; RRID:Addgene_244848)
